>Addgene plasmid #250381 | Lenti-CMV-2xHA-NUDT5 G150V-WPRE | addgene full sequence | sequence record 498968 | Addgene NGS Result
[124 nt withheld, positions 1-124]
C
[91 nt withheld, positions 126-216]
A
[49 nt withheld, positions 218-266]
CCTTTGACGTTGGAGTCCACGTTCTTT
[37 nt withheld, positions 294-330]
ACCCTATCTCGGTCTATTCTTTTGATTTATAAGGGATTTTGCCGATTTCGGCCTATTGGTTAAAAAATGA
GCTGATTTAACAAAAATTTAACGCGAATTTTAACAAAATATTAACGCTTACAATTTAGGTGGCACTTTTC
GGGGAAATGTGCGCGGAACCCCTATTTGTTTATTTTTCTAAATACATTCAAATATGTATCCGCTCATGAG
ACAATAACCCTGATAAATGCTTCAATAATATTGAAAAAGGAAGAGTATGAGTATTCAACATTTCCGTGTC
GCCCTTATTCCCTTTTTTGCGGCATTTTGCCTTCCTGTTTTTGCTCACCCAGAAACGCTGGTGAAAGTAA
AAGATGCTGAAGATCAGTTGGGTGCACGAGTGGGTTACATCGAACTGGATCTCAACAGCGGTAAGATCCT
TGAGAGTTTTCGCCCCGAAGAACGTTTTCCAATGATGAGCACTTTTAAAGTTCTGCTATGTGGCGCGGTA
TTATCCCGTATTGACGCCGGGCAAGAGCAACTCGGTCGCCGCATACACTATTCTCAGAATGACTTGGTTG
AGTACTCACCAGTCACAGAAAAGCATCTTACGGATGGCATGACAGTAAGAGAATTATGCAGTGCTGCCAT
AACCATGAGTGATAACACTGCGGCCAACTTACTTCTGACAACGATCGGAGGACCGAAGGAGCTAACCGCT
TTTTTGCACAACATGGGGGATCATGTAACTCGCCTTGATCGTTGGGAACCGGAGCTGAATGAAGCCATAC
CAAACGACGAGCGTGACACCACGATGCCTGTAGCAATGGCAACAACGTTGCGCAAACTATTAACTGGCGA
ACTACTTACTCTAGCTTCCCGGCAACAATTAATAGACTGGATGGAGGCGGATAAAGTTGCAGGACCACTT
CTGCGCTCGGCCCTTCCGGCTGGCTGGTTTATTGCTGATAAATCTGGAGCCGGTGAGCGTGGGTCTCGCG
GTATCATTGCAGCACTGGGGCCAGATGGTAAGCCCTCCCGTATCGTAGTTATCTACACGACGGGGAGTCA
GGCAACTATGGATGAACGAAATAGACAGATCGCTGAGATAGGTGCCTCACTGATTAAGCATTGGTAACTG
TCAGACCAAGTTTACTCATATATACTTTAGATTGATTTAAAACTTCATTTTTAATTTAAAAGGATCTAGG
TGAAGATCCTTTTTGATAATCTCATGACCAAAATCCCTTAACGTGAGTTTTCGTTCCACTGAGCGTCAGA
CCCCGTAGAAAAGATCAAAGGATCTTCTTGAGATCCTTTTTTTCTGCGCGTAATCTGCTGCTTGCAAACA
AAAAAACCACCGCTACCAGCGGTGGTTTGTTTGCCGGATCAAGAGCTACCAACTCTTTTTCCGAAGGTAA
CTGGCTTCAGCAGAGCGCAGATACCAAATACTGTTCTTCTAGTGTAGCCGTAGTTAGGCCACCACTTCAA
GAACTCTGTAGCACCGCCTACATACCTCGCTCTGCTAATCCTGTTACCAGTGGCTGCTGCCAGTGGCGAT
AAGTCGTGTCTTACCGGGTTGGACTCAAGACGATAGTTACCGGATAAGGCGCAGCGGTCGGGCTGAACGG
GGGGTTCGTGCACACAGCCCAGCTTGGAGCGAACGACCTACACCGAACTGAGATACCTACAGCGTGAGCT
ATGAGAAAGCGCCACGCTTCCCGAAGGGAGAAAGGCGGACAGGTATCCGGTAAGCGGCAGGGTCGGAACA
GGAGAGCGCACGAGGGAGCTTCCAGGGGGAAACGCCTGGTATCTTTATAGTCCTGTCGGGTTTCGCCACC
TCTGACTTGAGCGTCGATTTTTGTGATGCTCGTCAGGGGGGCGGAGCCTATGGAAAAACGCCAGCAACGC
GGCCTTTTTACGGTTCCTGGCCTTTTGCTGGCCTTTTGCTCACATGTTCTTTCCTGCGTTATCCCCTGAT
TCTGTGGATAACCGTATTACCGCCTTTGAGTGAGCTGATACCGCTCGCCGCAGCCGAACGACCGAGCGCA
GCGAGTCAGTGAGCGAGGAAGCGGAAGAGCGCCCAATACGCAAACCGCCTCTCCCCGCGCGTTGGCCGAT
TCATTAATGCAGCTGGCACGACAGGTTTCCCGACTGGAAAGCGGGCAGTGAGCGCAACGCAATTAATGTG
AGTTAGCTCACTCATTAGGCACCCCAGGCTTTACACTTTATGCTTCCGGCTCGTATGTTGTGTGGAATTG
TGAGCGGATAACAATTTCACACAGGAAACAGCTATGACCATGATTACGCCAAGCGCGCAATTAACCCTCA
CTAAAGGGAACAAAAGCTGGAGCTGCAAGCTTAATGTAGTCTTATGCAATACTCTTGTAGTCTTGCAACA
TGGTAACGATGAGTTAGCAACATGCCTTACAAGGAGAGAAAAAGCACCGTGCATGCCGATTGGTGGAAGT
AAGGTGGTACGATCGTGCCTTATTAGGAAGGCAACAGACGGGTCTGACATGGATTGGACGAACCACTGAA
TTGCCGCATTGCAGAGATATTGTATTTAAGTGCCTAGCTCGATACATAAACGGGTCTCTCTGGTTAGACC
AGATCTGAGCCTGGGAGCTCTCTGGCTAACTAGGGAACCCACTGCTTAAGCCTCAATAAAGCTTGCCTTG
AGTGCTTCAAGTAGTGTGTGCCCGTCTGTTGTGTGACTCTGGTAACTAGAGATCCCTCAGACCCTTTTAG
TCAGTGTGGAAAATCTCTAGCAGTGGCGCCCGAACAGGGACTTGAAAGCGAAAGGGAAACCAGAGGAGCT
CTCTCGACGCAGGACTCGGCTTGCTGAAGCGCGCACGGCAAGAGGCGAGGGGCGGCGACTGGTGAGTACG
CCAAAAATTTTGACTAGCGGAGGCTAGAAGGAGAGAGATGGGTGCGAGAGCGTCAGTATTAAGCGGGGGA
GAATTAGATCGCGATGGGAAAAAATTCGGTTAAGGCCAGGGGGAAAGAAAAAATATAAATTAAAACATAT
AGTATGGGCAAGCAGGGAGCTAGAACGATTCGCAGTTAATCCTGGCCTGTTAGAAACATCAGAAGGCTGT
AGACAAATACTGGGACAGCTACAACCATCCCTTCAGACAGGATCAGAAGAACTTAGATCATTATATAATA
CAGTAGCAACCCTCTATTGTGTGCATCAAAGGATAGAGATAAAAGACACCAAGGAAGCTTTAGACAAGAT
AGAGGAAGAGCAAAACAAAAGTAAGACCACCGCACAGCAAGCGGCCGCTGATCTTCAGACCTGGAGGAGG
AGATATGAGGGACAATTGGAGAAGTGAATTATATAAATATAAAGTAGTAAAAATTGAACCATTAGGAGTA
GCACCCACCAAGGCAAAGAGAAGAGTGGTGCAGAGAGAAAAAAGAGCAGTGGGAATAGGAGCTTTGTTCC
TTGGGTTCTTGGGAGCAGCAGGAAGCACTATGGGCGCAGCGTCAATGACGCTGACGGTACAGGCCAGACA
ATTATTGTCTGGTATAGTGCAGCAGCAGAACAATTTGCTGAGGGCTATTGAGGCGCAACAGCATCTGTTG
CAACTCACAGTCTGGGGCATCAAGCAGCTCCAGGCAAGAATCCTGGCTGTGGAAAGATACCTAAAGGATC
AACAGCTCCTGGGGATTTGGGGTTGCTCTGGAAAACTCATTTGCACCACTGCTGTGCCTTGGAATGCTAG
TTGGAGTAATAAATCTCTGGAACAGATTTGGAATCACACGACCTGGATGGAGTGGGACAGAGAAATTAAC
AATTACACAAGCTTAATACACTCCTTAATTGAAGAATCGCAAAACCAGCAAGAAAAGAATGAACAAGAAT
TATTGGAATTAGATAAATGGGCAAGTTTGTGGAATTGGTTTAACATAACAAATTGGCTGTGGTATATAAA
ATTATTCATAATGATAGTAGGAGGCTTGGTAGGTTTAAGAATAGTTTTTGCTGTACTTTCTATAGTGAAT
AGAGTTAGGCAGGGATATTCACCATTATCGTTTCAGACCCACCTCCCAACCCCGAGGGGACCCGACAGGC
CCGAAGGAATAGAAGAAGAAGGTGGAGAGAGAGACAGAGACAGATCCATTCGATTAGTGAACGGATCTCG
ACGGTATCGGTTAACTTTTAAAAGAAAAGGGGGGATTGGGGGGTACAGTGCAGGGGAAAGAATAGTAGAC
ATAATAGCAACAGACATACAAACTAAAGAATTACAAAAACAAATTACAAAATTCAAAATTTTATCGATAA
GCTTGGGAGTTCCGCGTTACATAACTTACGGTAAATGGCCCGCCTGGCTGACCGCCCAACGACCCCCGCC
CATTGACGTCAATAATGACGTATGTTCCCATAGTAACGCCAATAGGGACTTTCCATTGACGTCAATGGGT
GGAGTATTTACGGTAAACTGCCCACTTGGCAGTACATCAAGTGTATCATATGCCAAGTACGCCCCCTATT
GACGTCAATGACGGTAAATGGCCCGCCTGGCATTATGCCCAGTACATGACCTTATGGGACTTTCCTACTT
GGCAGTACATCTACGTATTAGTCATCGCTATTACCATGGTGATGCGGTTTTGGCAGTACATCAATGGGCG
TGGATAGCGGTTTGACTCACGGGGATTTCCAAGTCTCCACCCCATTGACGTCAATGGGAGTTTGTTTTGG
CACCAAAATCAACGGGACTTTCCAAAATGTCGTAACAACTCCGCCCCATTGACGCAAATGGGCGGTAGGC
GTGTACGGTGGGAGGTCTATATAAGCAGAGCTCGTTTAGTGAACCGTCAGATCGCCTGGAGACGCCATCC
ACGCTGTTTTGACCTCCATAGAAGACACCGACTCTAGAGGGATCCACCGGTCGCCACCATGTACCCCTAC
GACGTGCCCGACTACGCCGGCTATCCGTATGATGTCCCGGACTATGCAGGAGAGAGCCAAGAACCAACGG
AATCTTCTCAGAATGGCAAACAGTATATCATTTCAGAGGAGTTAATTTCAGAAGGAAAATGGGTCAAGCT
TGAAAAAACAACGTACATGGATCCTACTGGTAAAACTAGAACTTGGGAATCAGTGAAACGTACAACCAGG
AAAGAGCAGACTGCGGATGGTGTCGCGGTCATCCCCGTGCTGCAGAGAACACTTCACTATGAGTGTATCG
TTCTGGTGAAACAGTTCCGACCACCAATGGGGGGCTACTGCATAGAGTTCCCTGCAGGTCTCATAGATGA
TGGTGAAACCCCAGAAGCAGCTGCTCTCCGGGAGCTTGAAGAAGAAACTGGCTACAAAGGGGACATTGCC
GAATGTTCTCCAGCGGTCTGTATGGACCCAGGCTTGTCAAACTGTACTATACACATCGTGACAGTCACCA
TTAACGTAGATGATGCCGAAAACGCAAGGCCGAAGCCAAAGCCAGGGGATGGAGAGTTTGTGGAAGTCAT
TTCTTTACCCAAGAATGACCTGCTGCAGAGACTTGATGCTCTGGTAGCTGAAGAACATCTCACAGTGGAC
GCCAGGGTCTATTCCTACGCTCTAGCGCTGAAACATGCAAATGCAAAGCCATTTGAAGTGCCCTTCTTGA
AATTTTAAAGCGGCCGCGTCGACAATCAACCTCTGGATTACAAAATTTGTGAAAGATTGACTGGTATTCT
TAACTATGTTGCTCCTTTTACGCTATGTGGATACGCTGCTTTAATGCCTTTGTATCATGCTATTGCTTCC
CGTATGGCTTTCATTTTCTCCTCCTTGTATAAATCCTGGTTGCTGTCTCTTTATGAGGAGTTGTGGCCCG
TTGTCAGGCAACGTGGCGTGGTGTGCACTGTGTTTGCTGACGCAACCCCCACTGGTTGGGGCATTGCCAC
CACCTGTCAGCTCCTTTCCGGGACTTTCGCTTTCCCCCTCCCTATTGCCACGGCGGAACTCATCGCCGCC
TGCCTTGCCCGCTGCTGGACAGGGGCTCGGCTGTTGGGCACTGACAATTCCGTGGTGTTGTCGGGGAAGC
TGACGTCCTTTCCATGGCTGCTCGCCTGTGTTGCCACCTGGATTCTGCGCGGGACGTCCTTCTGCTACGT
CCCTTCGGCCCTCAATCCAGCGGACCTTCCTTCCCGCGGCCTGCTGCCGGCTCTGCGGCCTCTTCCGCGT
CTTCGCCTTCGCCCTCAGACGAGTCGGATCTCCCTTTGGGCCGCCTCCCCGCCTGGAATTCTACCGGGTA
GGGGAGGCGCTTTTCCCAAGGCAGTCTGGAGCATGCGCTTTAGCAGCCCCGCTGGGCACTTGGCGCTACA
CAAGTGGCCTCTGGCCTCGCACACATTCCACATCCACCGGTAGGCGCCAACCGGCTCCGTTCTTTGGTGG
CCCCTTCGCGCCACCTTCTACTCCTCCCCTAGTCAGGAAGTTCCCCCCCGCCCCGCAGCTCGCGTCGTGC
AGGACGTGACAAATGGAAGTAGCACGTCTCACTAGTCTCGTGCAGATGGACAGCACCGCTGAGCAATGGA
AGCGGGTAGGCCTTTGGGGCAGCGGCCAATAGCAGCTTTGCTCCTTCGCTTTCTGGGCTCAGAGGCTGGG
AAGGGGTGGGTCCGGGGGCGGGCTCAGGGGCGGGCTCAGGGGCGGGGCGGGCGCCCGAAGGTCCTCCGGA
GGCCCGGCATTCTGCACGCTTCAAAAGCGCACGTCTGCCGCGCTGTTCTCCTCTTCCTCATCTCCGGGCC
TTTCGACCTGCAGCCCAAGCTTACCATGACCGAGTACAAGCCCACGGTGCGCCTCGCCACCCGCGACGAC
GTCCCCAGGGCCGTACGCACCCTCGCCGCCGCGTTCGCCGACTACCCCGCCACGCGCCACACCGTCGATC
CGGACCGCCACATCGAGCGGGTCACCGAGCTGCAAGAACTCTTCCTCACGCGCGTCGGGCTCGACATCGG
CAAGGTGTGGGTCGCGGACGACGGCGCCGCGGTGGCGGTCTGGACCACGCCGGAGAGCGTCGAAGCGGGG
GCGGTGTTCGCCGAGATCGGCCCGCGCATGGCCGAGTTGAGCGGTTCCCGGCTGGCCGCGCAGCAACAGA
TGGAAGGCCTCCTGGCGCCGCACCGGCCCAAGGAGCCCGCGTGGTTCCTGGCCACCGTCGGCGTCTCGCC
CGACCACCAGGGCAAGGGTCTGGGCAGCGCCGTCGTGCTCCCCGGAGTGGAGGCGGCCGAGCGCGCCGGG
GTGCCCGCCTTCCTGGAGACCTCCGCGCCCCGCAACCTCCCCTTCTACGAGCGGCTCGGCTTCACCGTCA
CCGCCGACGTCGAGGTGCCCGAAGGACCGCGCACCTGGTGCATGACCCGCAAGCCCGGTGCCTGACGCCC
GCCCCACGACCCGCAGCGCCCGACCGAAAGGAGCGCACGACCCCATGCATCTCGAGGGCCCGGTACCTTT
AAGACCAATGACTTACAAGGCAGCTGTAGATCTTAGCCACTTTTTAAAAGAAAAGGGGGGACTGGAAGGG
CTAGCTCACTCCCAACGAAGACAAGATCTGCTTTTTGCTTGTACTGGGTCTCTCTGGTTAGACCAGATCT
GAGCCTGGGAGCTCTCTGGCTAACTAGGGAACCCACTGCTTAAGCCTCAATAAAGCTTGCCTTGAGTGCT
TCAAGTAGTGTGTGCCCGTCTGTTGTGTGACTCTGGTAACTAGAGATCCCTCAGACCCTTTTAGTCAGTG
TGGAAAATCTCTAGCAGTAGTAGTTCATGTCATCTTATTATTCAGTATTTATAACTTGCAAAGAAATGAA
TATCAGAGAGTGAGAGGAACTTGTTTATTGCAGCTTATAATGGTTACAAATAAAGCAATAGCATCACAAA
TTTCACAAATAAAGCATTTTTTTCACTGCATTCTAGTTGTGGTTTGTCCAAACTCATCAATGTATCTTAT
CATGTCTGGCTCTAGCTATCCCGCCCCTAACTCCGCCCATCCCGCCCCTAACTCCGCCCAGTTCCGCCCA
TTCTCCGCCCCATGGCTGACTAATTTTTTTTATTTATGCAGAGGCCGAGGCCGCCTCGGCCTCTGAGCTA
TTCCAGAAGTAGTGAGGAGGCTTTTTTGGAGGCCTAGGGACGTACCCAATTCGCCCTATAGTGAGTCGTA
TTACGCGCGCTCACTGGCCGTCGTTTTACAACGTCGTGACTGGGAAAACCCTGGCGTTACCCAACTTAAT
CGCCTTGCAGCACATCCCCCTTTCGCCAGCTGGCGTAATAGCGAAGAGGCCCGCACCGATCGCCCTTCCC
AACAGTTGCGCAGCCTGAATGGCGAATGGG
Features (pLannotate 1.2.2; 28 found; start..end, strand, type, name):
      1..429     +  rep_origin     f1 ori (sequence partly withheld): f1 bacteriophage origin of replication; arrow indicates direction of (+) strand synthesis
    482..586     +  promoter       AmpR promoter: bla
    587..1447    +  CDS            AmpR: β-lactamase; bla; confers resistance to ampicillin, carbenicillin, and related antibiotics
   1618..2206    +  rep_origin     ori: high-copy-number ColE1/pMB1/pBR322/pUC origin of replication
   2389..2481    +  CDS            lacI (fragment): lac repressor; lacI; The lac repressor binds to the lac operator to inhibit transcription in E. coli. This inhibition can be relieved by adding lactose or isopropyl-β-D-thiogalactopyranoside (IPTG).
   2494..2515    +  protein_bind   CAP binding site: CAP binding activates transcription in the presence of cAMP. E. coli catabolite activator protein
   2530..2560    +  promoter       lac promoter: promoter for the E. coli lac operon
   2568..2584    +  protein_bind   lac operator: The lac repressor binds to the lac operator to inhibit transcription in E. coli. This inhibition can be relieved by adding lactose or isopropyl-β-D-thiogalactopyranoside (IPTG). lac repressor encoded by lacI
   2629..2647    +  promoter       T3 promoter: promoter for bacteriophage T3 RNA polymerase
   2675..2901    +  promoter       RSV promoter: Rous sarcoma virus enhancer/promoter
   2902..3082    +  LTR            5' LTR (truncated): truncated 5' long terminal repeat (LTR) from HIV-1
   3129..3254    +  misc_feature   HIV-1 Ψ: packaging signal of human immunodeficiency virus type 1
   3238..3601    +  CDS            HIV-1 gag (fragment): gag protein from human immunodeficiency virus 1; gag
   3747..3980    +  misc_feature   RRE: The Rev response element (RRE) of HIV-1 allows for Rev-dependent mRNA export from the nucleus to the cytoplasm.
   4357..4457    +  CDS            Rev (fragment): human immunodeficiency virus 1 (HIV-1) Rev protein; rev; enhances nuclear export of unspliced and incompletely spliced viral mRNAs
   4476..4592    +  misc_feature   cPPT/CTS: central polypurine tract and central termination sequence of HIV-1
   4615..4918    +  enhancer       CMV enhancer: human cytomegalovirus immediate early enhancer
   4919..5122    +  promoter       CMV promoter: human cytomegalovirus (CMV) immediate early promoter
   5282..5935    +  CDS            NUDT5: NUDT5_HUMAN - Also known as NUDIX5 From Homo sapiens (Human).
   5954..6542    +  misc_feature   WPRE: woodchuck hepatitis virus posttranscriptional regulatory element
   6556..7055    +  promoter       PGK promoter: mouse phosphoglycerate kinase 1 promoter
   7076..7675    +  CDS            PuroR: puromycin N-acetyltransferase; pac from Streptomyces alboniger; confers resistance to puromycin
   7743..7880    +  CDS            nef (fragment): NEF_HV1LA - Experimental evidence at protein level: Swiss-Prot protein existence level 1. Extracellular Nef protein targets CD4(+) T-lymphocytes for apoptosis by interacting with CXCR4 surface receptors. From Human immunodeficiency virus type 1 group M subtype B (isolate Lai) (HIV-1).
   7866..8046    +  LTR            5' LTR (truncated): truncated 5' long terminal repeat (LTR) from HIV-1
   8118..8239    +  polyA_signal   SV40 poly(A) signal: SV40 polyadenylation signal
   8279..8414    +  rep_origin     SV40 ori: SV40 origin of replication
   8435..8453    -  promoter       T7 promoter: promoter for bacteriophage T7 RNA polymerase
   8461..8616    +  CDS            lacZα (fragment): LacZα fragment of β-galactosidase; lacZ fragment
