[The description below was written by a language model from this plasmid's Addgene catalogue record and pLannotate feature annotations shown in this document.]
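Description:
Lenti-CMV-2xHA-NUDT5 G150V-WPRE is an 8.6 kb HIV-1-based lentiviral transfer plasmid for mammalian expression, built on the pLenti CMV GFP Puro backbone, with the insert cloned between BamHI and SalI sites. In bacteria it is maintained as a high-copy plasmid through a ColE1/pUC-type origin and selected with ampicillin via the β-lactamase gene. An f1 origin and remnants of a lac/lacZα cloning region with flanking T3 and T7 promoters are also present.

The viral portion begins with an RSV enhancer/promoter fused to a truncated 5' LTR, an arrangement that drives genomic RNA transcription in packaging cells. It is followed by the Ψ packaging signal with a partial gag sequence, the Rev response element for Rev-dependent nuclear export, and the cPPT/CTS. The payload is a CMV enhancer/promoter driving human NUDT5 (Nudix hydrolase 5) carrying the G150V substitution and an N-terminal 2xHA epitope tag. The annotation marks only the NUDT5 coding region, but the gap upstream of it is consistent with the tag described in the catalogue entry. A WPRE downstream of the open reading frame enhances transcript stability and expression. A separate mouse PGK promoter drives puromycin N-acetyltransferase, allowing selection of transduced cells. The cassette ends in a truncated LTR (labelled as a 5' LTR by the annotation software but located at the 3' position), followed by an SV40 polyadenylation signal and SV40 origin.

The plasmid is meant for producing lentivirus to stably express HA-tagged mutant NUDT5 in mammalian cells, with the tag available for detection or pulldown. The associated publication concerns a non-enzymatic role of NUDT5 in repressing de novo purine synthesis, but the record does not state the functional consequence of G150V.
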