Addgene plasmid #250381: Lenti-CMV-2xHA-NUDT5 G150V-WPRE
Purpose: Lentiviral expression of human NUDT5 G150V with N-terminal 2xHA under CMV promoter and puromycin resistance cassette under PGK promoter.
Depositing lab: Stefan Kubicek. Depositing organization: CeMM Research Center for Molecular Medicine. Publication: A non-enzymatic role of Nudix hydrolase 5 in repressing purine de novo synthesis. Nguyen TA, Lin JG, Marques AMC, Fottner M, Bauer LG, Reicher A, Daum D, Scrofani L, Liu Y, Cheng C, D'Angelo L D D L, Sanchez J, Bueschl C, Marella N, Buphamalai P, Traversi F, Beres M, Moll HP, Siklos M, Genger JW, Hofstaetter G, Villanti L, Malik M, Klimek C, Runggatscher K, Guertl B, Hansen JS, Dobner S, Babosova O, Becirovic T, de Rooij LPMH, Casanova E, Koren A, Froese DS, Rosenblatt DS, Klavins K, Bergthaler A, Menche J, Hannich JT, Abele M, Sdelci S, Lang K, Huber KVM, Kubicek S. Science. 2025 Nov 6:eadv4257. doi: 10.1126/science.adv4257. PubMed 41196952.
Backbone
  Vector backbone: pLenti CMV GFP Puro
  Backbone manufacturer: Eric Campeau, Paul Kaufman (Addgene #17448)
  Vector type: Mammalian Expression, Lentiviral
Growth in bacteria
  Bacterial resistance: Ampicillin, 100 μg/mL
  Growth temperature: 37°C
  Growth strain: NEB Stable
  Copy number: High Copy
Gene/Insert
  Gene/Insert name: NUDT5
  Species: H. sapiens (human)
  Insert size (bp): 714
  Mutation: G150V
  Entrez Gene: NUDT5 (a.k.a. YSA1, YSA1H, YSAH1, hNUDT5)
  Promoter: CMV
  Tag / fusion protein: 2xHA (N terminal on insert)
  Cloning method: Ligation Independent Cloning
Terms and licenses: Academic/Nonprofit Terms; Industry Terms: Not Available to Industry
Depositor comments: Insert cloned with BamHI (5') and SalI (3') sites.
How to cite: Lenti-CMV-2xHA-NUDT5 G150V-WPRE was a gift from Stefan Kubicek (Addgene plasmid # 250381 ; http://n2t.net/addgene:250381 ; RRID:Addgene_250381)
